>Addgene plasmid #100982 | pThermoCas9i_ctrl | addgene full sequence | sequence record 392326 | Addgene NGS Result
TGGCGGAAAACGTCAAGGTCTTTTTTACTATAAAACTATTGTGCATGGGAGGGAAGCTTGGCGTAATCAT
GGTCATAGCTGTTTCCTGTGTGAAATTGTTATCCGCTCACAATTCCACACAACATACGAGCCGGAAGCAT
AAAGTGTAAAGCCTGGGGTGCCTAATGAGTGAGCTAACTCACATTAATTGCGTTGCGCTCACTGCCCGCT
TTCCAGTCGGGAAACCTGTCGTGCCAGCCCTTCAAACTTCCCAAAGGCGAGCCCTAGTGACATTAGAAAA
CCGACTGTAAAAAGTACAGTCGGCATTATCTCATATTATAAAAGCCAGTCATTAGGCCTATCTGACAATT
CCTGAATAGAGTTCATAAACAATCCTGCATGATAACCATCACAAACAGAATGATGTACCTGTAAAGATAG
CGGTAAATATATTGAATTACCTTTATTAATGAATTTTCCTGCTGTAATAATGGGTAGAAGGTAATTACTA
TTATTATTGATATTTAAGTTAAACCCAGTAAATGAAGTCCATGGAATAATAGAAAGAGAAAAAGCATTTT
CAGGTATAGGTGTTTTGGGAAACAATTTCCCCGAACCATTATATTTCTCTACATCAGAAAGGTATAAATC
ATAAAACTCTTTGAAGTCATTCTTTACAGGAGTCCAAATACCAGAGAATGTTTTAGATACACCATCAAAA
ATTGTATAAAGTGGCTCTAACTTATCCCAATAACCTAACTCTCCGTCGCTATTGTAACCAGTTCTAAAAG
CTGTATTTGAGTTTATCACCCTTGTCACTAAGAAAATAAATGCAGGGTAAAATTTATATCCTTCTTGTTT
TATGTTTCGGTATAAAACACTAATATCAATTTCTGTGGTTATACTAAAAGTCGTTTGTTGGTTCAAATAA
TGATTAAATATCTCTTTTCTCTTCCAATTGTCTAAATCAATTTTATTAAAGTTCATTTGATATGCCTCCT
AAATTTTTATCTAAAGTGAATTTAGGAGGCTTACTTGTCTGCTTTCTTCATTAGAATCAATCCTTTTTTA
AAAGTCAATCCCGTTTGTTGAACTACTCTTTAATAAAATAATTTTTCCGTTCCCAATTCCACATTGCAAT
AATAGAAAATCCATCTTCATCGGCTTTTTCGTCATCATCTGTATGAATCAAATCGCCTTCTTCTGTGTCA
TCAAGGTTTAATTTTTTATGTATTTCTTTTAACAAACCACCATAGGAGATTAACCTTTTACGGTGTAAAC
CTTCCTCCAAATCAGACAAACGTTTCAAATTCTTTTCTTCATCATCGGTCATAAAATCCGTATCCTTTAC
AGGATATTTTGCAGTTTCGTCAATTGCCGATTGTATATCCGATTTATATTTATTTTTCGGTCGAATCATT
TGAACTTTTACATTTGGATCATAGTCTAATTTCATTGCCTTTTTCCAAAATTGAATCCATTGTTTTTGAT
TCACGTAGTTTTCTGTATTCTTAAAATAAGTTGGTTCCACACATACCAATACATGCATGTGCTGATTATA
AGAATTATCTTTATTATTTATTGTCACTTCCGTTGCACGCATAAAACCAACAAGATTTTTATTAATTTTT
TTATATTGCATCATTCGGCGAAATCCTTGAGCCATATCTGACAAACTCTTATTTAATTCTTCGCCATCAT
AAACATTTTTAACTGTTAATGTGAGAAACAACCAACGAACTGTTGGCTTTTGTTTAATAACTTCAGCAAC
AACCTTTTGTGACTGAATGCCATGTTTCATTGCTCTCCTCCAGTTGCACATTGGACAAAGCCTGGATTTA
CAAAACCACACTCGATACAACTTTCTTTCGCCTGTTTCACGATTTTGTTTATACTCTAATATTTCAGCAC
AATCTTTTACTCTTTCAGCCTTTTTAAATTCAAGAATATGCAGAAGTTCAAAGTAATCAACATTAGCGAT
TTTCTTTTCTCTCCATGGTCTCACTTTTCCACTTTTTGTCTTGTCCACTAAAACCCTTGATTTTTCATCT
GAATAAATGCTACTATTAGGACACATAATATTAAAAGAAACCCCCATCTATTTAGTTATTTGTTTGGTCA
CTTATAACTTTAACAGATGGGGTTTTTCTGTGCAACCAATTTTAAGGGTTTTCAATACTTTAAAACACAT
ACATACCAACACTTCAACGCACCTTTCAGCAACTAAAATAAAAATGACGTTATTTCTATATGTATCAAGA
ATAGAAAGAACTCGTTTTTCGCTACGCTCAAAACGCAAAAAAAGCACTCATTCGAGTGCTTTTTCTTATC
GCTCCAAATCATGCGATTTTTTCCTCTTTGCTTTTCTTTGCTCACGAAGTTCTCGATCACGCTGCAAAAC
ATCTTGAAGCGAAAAAGTATTCTTCTTTTCTTCCGATCGCTCATGCTGACGCACGAAAAGCCCTCTAGGC
GCATAGGAACAACTCCTAAATGCATGTGAGGGGTTTTCTCGTCCATGTGAACAGTCGCATACGCAATATT
TTGTTTCCCATACTGCATTAATGAATCGGCCAACGCGCGGGGAGAGGCGGTTTGCGTATTGGGCGCTCTT
CCGCTTCCTCGCTCACTGACTCGCTGCGCTCGGTCGTTCGGCTGCGGCGAGCGGTATCAGCTCACTCAAA
GGCGGTAATACGGTTATCCACAGAATCAGGGGATAACGCAGGAAAGAACATGTGAGCAAAAGGCCAGCAA
AAGGCCAGGAACCGTAAAAAGGCCGCGTTGCTGGCGTTTTTCCATAGGCTCCGCCCCCCTGACGAGCATC
ACAAAAATCGACGCTCAAGTCAGAGGTGGCGAAACCCGACAGGACTATAAAGATACCAGGCGTTTCCCCC
TGGAAGCTCCCTCGTGCGCTCTCCTGTTCCGACCCTGCCGCTTACCGGATACCTGTCCGCCTTTCTCCCT
TCGGGAAGCGTGGCGCTTTCTCATAGCTCACGCTGTAGGTATCTCAGTTCGGTGTAGGTCGTTCGCTCCA
AGCTGGGCTGTGTGCACGAACCCCCCGTTCAGCCCGACCGCTGCGCCTTATCCGGTAACTATCGTCTTGA
GTCCAACCCGGTAAGACACGACTTATCGCCACTGGCAGCAGCCACTGGTAACAGGATTAGCAGAGCGAGG
TATGTAGGCGGTGCTACAGAGTTCTTGAAGTGGTGGCCTAACTACGGCTACACTAGAAGAACAGTATTTG
GTATCTGCGCTCTGCTGAAGCCAGTTACCTTCGGAAAAAGAGTTGGTAGCTCTTGATCCGGCAAACAAAC
CACCGCTGGTAGCGGTGGTTTTTTTGTTTGCAAGCAGCAGATTACGCGCAGAAAAAAAGGATCTCAAGAA
GATCCTTTGATCTTTTCTACGGGGTCTGACGCTCAGTGGAACGAAAACTCACGTTAAGGGATTTTGGTCA
TGAGAACATCCTCTTTCTTAGTTTGTATAGTCAATAAACGAACTAAATTTTCATTTTTATCTTTTTCTAG
ACATTTTTATTGTATCGTATTTTTTATTCAAAAAAAATATTGAATTTTAAAAATGATGGTGCAGTATGAA
GGTGTACTTAGTTTATTGGTTAAACAAAGTACGCATCAATATATTTTTTTTGATGCGATTTGAATTCGCT
TTCATTATCTAAAACATTCAATCGAGGAGGTAACTTAAATGAAGTATAAAATCGGTCTTGCTATCGGCAT
TACGTCTATCGGTTGGGCTGTCATTAATTTGGACATTCCTCGCATCGAAGATTTAGGTGTCCGCATTTTT
GACAGAGCGGAAAACCCGAAAACCGGGGAGTCACTAGCTCTTCCACGTCGCCTCGCCCGCTCCGCCCGAC
GTCGTCTGCGGCGTCGCAAACATCGACTGGAGCGCATTCGCCGCCTGTTCGTCCGCGAAGGAATTTTAAC
GAAGGAAGAGCTGAACAAGCTGTTTGAAAAAAAGCACGAAATCGACGTCTGGCAGCTTCGTGTTGAAGCA
CTGGATCGAAAACTAAATAACGATGAATTAGCCCGCATCCTTCTTCATCTGGCTAAACGGCGTGGATTTA
GATCCAACCGCAAGAGTGAGCGCACCAACAAAGAAAACAGTACGATGCTCAAACATATTGAAGAAAACCA
ATCCATTCTTTCAAGTTACCGAACGGTTGCAGAAATGGTTGTCAAGGATCCGAAATTTTCCCTGCACAAG
CGTAATAAAGAGGATAATTACACCAACACTGTTGCCCGCGACGATCTTGAACGGGAAATCAAACTGATTT
TCGCCAAACAGCGCGAATATGGGAACATCGTTTGCACAGAAGCATTTGAACACGAGTATATTTCCATTTG
GGCATCGCAACGCCCTTTTGCTTCTAAGGATGATATCGAGAAAAAAGTCGGTTTCTGTACGTTTGAGCCT
AAAGAAAAACGCGCGCCAAAAGCAACATACACATTCCAGTCCTTCACCGTCTGGGAACATATTAACAAAC
TTCGTCTTGTCTCCCCGGGAGGCATCCGGGCACTAACCGATGATGAACGTCGTCTTATATACAAGCAAGC
ATTTCATAAAAATAAAATCACCTTCCATGATGTTCGAACATTGCTTAACTTGCCTGACGACACCCGTTTT
AAAGGTCTTTTATATGACCGAAACACCACGCTGAAGGAAAATGAGAAAGTTCGCTTCCTTGAACTCGGCG
CCTATCATAAAATACGGAAAGCGATCGACAGCGTCTATGGCAAAGGAGCAGCAAAATCATTTCGTCCGAT
TGATTTTGATACATTTGGCTACGCATTAACGATGTTTAAAGACGACACCGACATTCGCAGTTACTTGCGA
AACGAATACGAACAAAATGGAAAACGAATGGAAAATCTAGCGGATAAAGTCTATGATGAAGAATTGATTG
AAGAACTTTTAAACTTATCGTTTTCTAAGTTTGGTCATCTATCCCTTAAAGCGCTTCGCAACATCCTTCC
ATATATGGAACAAGGCGAAGTCTACTCAACCGCTTGTGAACGAGCAGGATATACATTTACAGGGCCAAAG
AAAAAACAGAAAACGGTATTGCTGCCGAACATTCCGCCGATCGCCAATCCGGTCGTCATGCGCGCACTGA
CACAGGCACGCAAAGTGGTCAATGCCATTATCAAAAAGTACGGCTCACCGGTCTCCATCCATATCGAACT
GGCCCGGGAACTATCACAATCCTTTGATGAACGACGTAAAATGCAGAAAGAACAGGAAGGAAACCGAAAG
AAAAACGAAACTGCCATTCGCCAACTTGTTGAATATGGGCTGACGCTCAATCCAACTGGGCTTGACATTG
TGAAATTCAAACTATGGAGCGAACAAAACGGAAAATGTGCCTATTCACTCCAACCGATCGAAATCGAGCG
GTTGCTCGAACCAGGCTATACAGAAGTCGACGCTGTGATTCCATACAGCCGAAGCTTGGACGATAGCTAT
ACCAATAAAGTTCTTGTGTTGACAAAGGAGAACCGTGAAAAAGGAAACCGCACCCCAGCTGAATATTTAG
GATTAGGCTCAGAACGTTGGCAACAGTTCGAGACGTTTGTCTTGACAAATAAGCAGTTTTCGAAAAAGAA
GCGGGATCGACTCCTTCGGCTTCATTACGATGAAAACGAAGAAAATGAGTTTAAAAATCGTAATCTAAAT
GATACCCGTTATATCTCACGCTTCTTGGCTAACTTTATTCGCGAACATCTCAAATTCGCCGACAGCGATG
ACAAACAAAAAGTATACACGGTCAACGGCCGTATTACCGCCCATTTACGCAGCCGTTGGAATTTTAACAA
AAACCGGGAAGAATCGAATTTGCATCATGCCGTCGATGCTGCCATCGTCGCCTGCACAACGCCGAGCGAT
ATCGCCCGAGTCACCGCCTTCTATCAACGGCGCGAACAAAACAAAGAACTGTCCAAAAAGACGGATCCGC
AGTTTCCGCAGCCTTGGCCGCACTTTGCTGATGAACTGCAGGCGCGTTTATCAAAAAATCCAAAGGAGAG
TATAAAAGCTCTCAATCTTGGAAATTATGATAACGAGAAACTCGAATCGTTGCAGCCGGTTTTTGTCTCC
CGAATGCCGAAGCGGAGCATAACAGGAGCGGCTCATCAAGAAACATTGCGGCGTTATATCGGCATCGACG
AACGGAGCGGAAAAATACAGACGGTCGTCAAAAAGAAACTATCCGAGATCCAACTGGATAAAACAGGTCA
TTTCCCAATGTACGGGAAAGAAAGCGATCCAAGGACATATGAAGCCATTCGCCAACGGTTGCTTGAACAT
AACAATGACCCAAAAAAGGCGTTTCAAGAGCCTCTGTATAAACCGAAGAAGAACGGAGAACTAGGTCCTA
TCATCCGAACAATCAAAATCATCGATACGACAAATCAAGTTATTCCGCTCAACGATGGCAAAACAGTCGC
CTACAACAGCAACATCGTGCGGGTCGACGTCTTTGAGAAAGATGGCAAATATTATTGTGTCCCTATCTAT
ACAATAGATATGATGAAAGGGATCTTGCCAAACAAGGCGATCGAGCCGAACAAACCGTACTCTGAGTGGA
AGGAAATGACGGAGGACTATACATTCCGATTCAGTCTATACCCAAATGATCTTATCCGTATCGAATTTCC
CCGAGAAAAAACAATAAAGACTGCTGTGGGGGAAGAAATCAAAATTAAGGATCTGTTCGCCTATTATCAA
ACCATCGACTCCTCCAATGGAGGGTTAAGTTTGGTTAGCCATGATAACAACTTTTCGCTCCGCAGCATCG
GTTCAAGAACCCTCAAACGATTCGAGAAATACCAAGTAGATGTGCTAGGCAACATCTACAAAGTGAGAGG
GGAAAAGAGAGTTGGGGTGGCGTCATCTTCTCATTCGAAAGCCGGGGAAACTATCCGTCCGTTATAAATC
AGACAAAATGGCCTGCTTATGAAGCGGGCCATTTTTGTTTAATCCTGTCGACTTGCCGGAATTCTTTCAC
AGCCGCATCCCTTTCTTCCGCAGGCAGCGCCTTCCAGCCCGCCCAGTCGAGAGAACGGAAATCATGCAGT
GAGTACCAGCCATCTAGTGTTTCTGCTGCTTCGCTCATTTTTCTCCCTCCAAATGTTTTTCTCTTCCCTT
ACTATAACACAGTTTAGAAGAGGGAGAAAATATTACGGCTGCCGCGAAATTGTCTAAAAGAAGCCTTCTT
TTGCCTTTGATTTTCCGGAAAAATGGATTATTCTTAAAATGGATACCGTTATACGGATCCCATGACGCTA
GTATCCAGCTGGGTCATAGTTCCCCTGAGATTATCGCTGTGGTATAATGAAAGTTATACCACAGCAATGA
TCTCAGGGTTACTATGATAAGGGCTTTCTGCCTATAGGCAGACTGACCCGTGGCGTTGGGGATCGCCTAT
CGCCCGCTTTCTTCGGGCATTCCCCACTCTTAGGCGAACGAAGACCT
Features (pLannotate 1.2.2; 10 found; start..end, strand, type, name):
     96..112     -  protein_bind   lac operator: The lac repressor binds to the lac operator to inhibit transcription in E. coli. This inhibition can be relieved by adding lactose or isopropyl-β-D-thiogalactopyranoside (IPTG). lac repressor encoded by lacI
    120..150     -  promoter       lac promoter: promoter for the E. coli lac operon
    165..186     -  protein_bind   CAP binding site: CAP binding activates transcription in the presence of cAMP. E. coli catabolite activator protein
    199..238     -  CDS            lacI (fragment): lac repressor; lacI; The lac repressor binds to the lac operator to inhibit transcription in E. coli. This inhibition can be relieved by adding lactose or isopropyl-β-D-thiogalactopyranoside (IPTG).
    319..966     -  CDS            cat: CAT1_STAAU - Experimental evidence at transcript level: Swiss-Prot protein existence level 2. This enzyme is an effector of chloramphenicol resistance in bacteria. From Staphylococcus aureus.
   1073..2077    -  CDS            repB: RepB replication protein; repB; from Enterococcus faecalis plasmid pAMα1 AAN03827.1 22652809.0
   2413..2532    -  CDS            pre (fragment): PRE_STRAG - Also known as mob. Experimental evidence at protein level: Swiss-Prot protein existence level 1. The interaction of the RSA site and the PRE protein may not only serves a function in plasmid maintenance, but may also contributes to the distribution of small antibiotic resistance plasmids among Gram- positive bacteria. From Streptococcus agalactiae.
   2533..2586    -  CDS            lacI (fragment): lac repressor; lacI; The lac repressor binds to the lac operator to inhibit transcription in E. coli. This inhibition can be relieved by adding lactose or isopropyl-β-D-thiogalactopyranoside (IPTG).
   2769..3357    -  rep_origin     ori: high-copy-number ColE1/pMB1/pBR322/pUC origin of replication
   6989..7108    -  CDS            chdC (fragment): CHDC_GEOKA - Experimental evidence at protein level: Swiss-Prot protein existence level 1. Involved in coproporphyrin-dependent heme b biosynthesis. Catalyzes the decarboxylation of Fe-coproporphyrin III (coproheme) to heme b (protoheme IX), the last step of the pathway. The reaction occurs in a stepwise manner with a three-propionate intermediate. From Geobacillus kaustophilus (strain HTA426).
