[The description below was written by a language model from this plasmid's Addgene catalogue record and pLannotate feature annotations shown in this document.]
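Description:
pThermoCas9i_ctrl is a 7,467 bp bacterial expression plasmid built on the pNW33n backbone, from which the depositors removed an 810-nt redundant fragment. The annotated backbone carries two replication functions: a high-copy ColE1/pUC-type origin for propagation in E. coli, and a repB replication protein gene of Gram-positive plasmid origin, next to a fragment of a pre/mob gene. This arrangement is consistent with an E. coli–Gram-positive shuttle vector. Selection relies on a Staphylococcus aureus-type cat gene that confers chloramphenicol resistance. Remnants of the lac promoter, lac operator, CAP binding site and short lacI fragments are also detected and appear to be leftovers of the cloning region.

The payload consists of two modules assembled by Gibson cloning. The first is a 3,249 bp untagged gene for Thermo(d)Cas9, the catalytically inactive variant of the type IIc Cas9 from Geobacillus thermodenitrificans T12. It carries the D8A and H582A substitutions and is driven by the Bacillus smithii xylL promoter. The second is a 192 bp ThermoCas9 single guide RNA module under the Bacillus coagulans DSM 1 pta promoter. The automated feature table does not annotate either module, leaving the region between the ColE1 origin and a short Geobacillus chdC-like fragment unlabelled, presumably where the Cas9 gene lies.

A nuclease-dead Cas9 can bind guide-specified DNA without cutting it, so the plasmid suits the transcriptional silencing (CRISPRi) work described in the associated publication on a thermostable Cas9 for bacterial genome editing and silencing. The "ctrl" suffix suggests a control version, but the record does not state the spacer or its target.
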