Addgene plasmid #100982: pThermoCas9i_ctrl
Purpose: Expresses the catalytically inactive version of ThermoCas9 (Thermo(d)Cas9) and its sgRNA module
Depositing lab: John van der Oost. Depositing organization: Wageningen University, Department Agrotechnology & Food Sciences. Publication: Characterizing a thermostable Cas9 for bacterial genome editing and silencing. Mougiakos I, Mohanraju P, Bosma EF, Vrouwe V, Finger Bou M, Naduthodi MIS, Gussak A, Brinkman RBL, van Kranenburg R, van der Oost J. Nat Commun. 2017 Nov 21;8(1):1647. doi: 10.1038/s41467-017-01591-4. PubMed 29162801.
Backbone
  Vector backbone: pNW33n
  Backbone size w/o insert (bp): 4217
  Total vector size (bp): 7467
  Modifications to backbone: Removal of a 810nt long redundant fragment from the backbone
  Vector type: Bacterial Expression
Growth in bacteria
  Bacterial resistance: Chloramphenicol, 25 μg/mL
  Growth temperature: 37°C
  Growth strain: DH5alpha
  Growth instructions: Culture medium: LB + 25ug/ml chloramphenicol
  Copy number: Unknown
Gene/Insert 1
  Gene/Insert name: Catalytically inactive variant of the Cas9 from the type IIc CRISPR-Cas sytem of Geobacillus thermodenitrificans T12 strain (alt name: Thermo(d)Cas9)
  Species: Geobacillus thermodenitrificans T12
  Insert size (bp): 3249
  Mutation: changed aspartate 8 to alanine and histidine 582 to alanine
  GenBank ID: ARP41326.1
  Promoter: B. smithii xylL promoter
  Tag / fusion protein: None
  Cloning method: Gibson Cloning
  Sequencing primers: 5′ ATGAAGTATAAAATCGGTCTTG; 3′ TTATAACGGACGGATAGTTTC
Gene/Insert 2
  Gene/Insert name: ThermoCas9 single guide RNA expressing module (alt name: sgRNA)
  Species: Geobacillus thermodenitrificans T12
  Insert size (bp): 192
  Promoter: B. coagulans DSM 1 pta promoter
  Tag / fusion protein: None
  Cloning method: Gibson Cloning
  Sequencing primers: 5′ ggatcccatgacgctagtatccagctggGTCATAGTTCCCCTGAGAT; 3′ CCCTCCCATGCACAATAG
Terms and licenses: Academic/Nonprofit Terms; Industry Terms: Not Available to Industry
Depositor comments: Please visit https://www.biorxiv.org/content/early/2017/08/18/177717 for bioRxiv preprint.
How to cite: pThermoCas9i_ctrl was a gift from John van der Oost (Addgene plasmid # 100982 ; http://n2t.net/addgene:100982 ; RRID:Addgene_100982)
