>Addgene plasmid #100982 | pThermoCas9i_ctrl | depositor partial sequence | sequence record 190100 | B. coagulans DSM 1 pta promoter (1-282), sgRNA (spacer insertible by BaeI digestion) (283-474), transcr. terminator (475-511)
TTGCCGGAATTCTTTCACAGCCGCATCCCTTTCTTCCGCAGGCAGCGCCTTCCAGCCCGCCCAGTCGAGA
GAACGGAAATCATGCAGTGAGTACCAGCCATCTAGTGTTTCTGCTGCTTCGCTCATTTTTCTCCCTCCAA
ATGTTTTTCTCTTCCCTTACTATAACACAGTTTAGAAGAGGGAGAAAATATTACGGCTGCCGCGAAATTG
TCTAAAAGAAGCCTTCTTTTGCCTTTGATTTTCCGGAAAAATGGATTATTCTTAAAATGGATACCGTTAT
ACGGATCCCATGACGCTAGTATCCAGCTGGGTCATAGTTCCCCTGAGATTATCGCTGTGGTATAATGAAA
GTTATACCACAGCAATGATCTCAGGGTTACTATGATAAGGGCTTTCTGCCTATAGGCAGACTGACCCGTG
GCGTTGGGGATCGCCTATCGCCCGCTTTCTTCGGGCATTCCCCACTCTTAGGCGAACGAAGACCTTGGCG
GAAAACGTCAAGGTCTTTTTT
