>Addgene plasmid #100982 | pThermoCas9i_ctrl | depositor partial sequence | sequence record 190101 | pNW33n backbone (512-3918)
ACTATAAAACTATTGTGCATGGGAGGGAAGCTTGGCGTAATCATGGTCATAGCTGTTTCCTGTGTGAAAT
TGTTATCCGCTCACAATTCCACACAACATACGAGCCGGAAGCATAAAGTGTAAAGCCTGGGGTGCCTAAT
GAGTGAGCTAACTCACATTAATTGCGTTGCGCTCACTGCCCGCTTTCCAGTCGGGAAACCTGTCGTGCCA
GCCCTTCAAACTTCCCAAAGGCGAGCCCTAGTGACATTAGAAAACCGACTGTAAAAAGTACAGTCGGCAT
TATCTCATATTATAAAAGCCAGTCATTAGGCCTATCTGACAATTCCTGAATAGAGTTCATAAACAATCCT
GCATGATAACCATCACAAACAGAATGATGTACCTGTAAAGATAGCGGTAAATATATTGAATTACCTTTAT
TAATGAATTTTCCTGCTGTAATAATGGGTAGAAGGTAATTACTATTATTATTGATATTTAAGTTAAACCC
AGTAAATGAAGTCCATGGAATAATAGAAAGAGAAAAAGCATTTTCAGGTATAGGTGTTTTGGGAAACAAT
TTCCCCGAACCATTATATTTCTCTACATCAGAAAGGTATAAATCATAAAACTCTTTGAAGTCATTCTTTA
CAGGAGTCCAAATACCAGAGAATGTTTTAGATACACCATCAAAAATTGTATAAAGTGGCTCTAACTTATC
CCAATAACCTAACTCTCCGTCGCTATTGTAACCAGTTCTAAAAGCTGTATTTGAGTTTATCACCCTTGTC
ACTAAGAAAATAAATGCAGGGTAAAATTTATATCCTTCTTGTTTTATGTTTCGGTATAAAACACTAATAT
CAATTTCTGTGGTTATACTAAAAGTCGTTTGTTGGTTCAAATAATGATTAAATATCTCTTTTCTCTTCCA
ATTGTCTAAATCAATTTTATTAAAGTTCATTTGATATGCCTCCTAAATTTTTATCTAAAGTGAATTTAGG
AGGCTTACTTGTCTGCTTTCTTCATTAGAATCAATCCTTTTTTAAAAGTCAATCCCGTTTGTTGAACTAC
TCTTTAATAAAATAATTTTTCCGTTCCCAATTCCACATTGCAATAATAGAAAATCCATCTTCATCGGCTT
TTTCGTCATCATCTGTATGAATCAAATCGCCTTCTTCTGTGTCATCAAGGTTTAATTTTTTATGTATTTC
TTTTAACAAACCACCATAGGAGATTAACCTTTTACGGTGTAAACCTTCCTCCAAATCAGACAAACGTTTC
AAATTCTTTTCTTCATCATCGGTCATAAAATCCGTATCCTTTACAGGATATTTTGCAGTTTCGTCAATTG
CCGATTGTATATCCGATTTATATTTATTTTTCGGTCGAATCATTTGAACTTTTACATTTGGATCATAGTC
TAATTTCATTGCCTTTTTCCAAAATTGAATCCATTGTTTTTGATTCACGTAGTTTTCTGTATTCTTAAAA
TAAGTTGGTTCCACACATACCAATACATGCATGTGCTGATTATAAGAATTATCTTTATTATTTATTGTCA
CTTCCGTTGCACGCATAAAACCAACAAGATTTTTATTAATTTTTTTATATTGCATCATTCGGCGAAATCC
TTGAGCCATATCTGACAAACTCTTATTTAATTCTTCGCCATCATAAACATTTTTAACTGTTAATGTGAGA
AACAACCAACGAACTGTTGGCTTTTGTTTAATAACTTCAGCAACAACCTTTTGTGACTGAATGCCATGTT
TCATTGCTCTCCTCCAGTTGCACATTGGACAAAGCCTGGATTTACAAAACCACACTCGATACAACTTTCT
TTCGCCTGTTTCACGATTTTGTTTATACTCTAATATTTCAGCACAATCTTTTACTCTTTCAGCCTTTTTA
AATTCAAGAATATGCAGAAGTTCAAAGTAATCAACATTAGCGATTTTCTTTTCTCTCCATGGTCTCACTT
TTCCACTTTTTGTCTTGTCCACTAAAACCCTTGATTTTTCATCTGAATAAATGCTACTATTAGGACACAT
AATATTAAAAGAAACCCCCATCTATTTAGTTATTTGTTTGGTCACTTATAACTTTAACAGATGGGGTTTT
TCTGTGCAACCAATTTTAAGGGTTTTCAATACTTTAAAACACATACATACCAACACTTCAACGCACCTTT
CAGCAACTAAAATAAAAATGACGTTATTTCTATATGTATCAAGAATAGAAAGAACTCGTTTTTCGCTACG
CTCAAAACGCAAAAAAAGCACTCATTCGAGTGCTTTTTCTTATCGCTCCAAATCATGCGATTTTTTCCTC
TTTGCTTTTCTTTGCTCACGAAGTTCTCGATCACGCTGCAAAACATCTTGAAGCGAAAAAGTATTCTTCT
TTTCTTCCGATCGCTCATGCTGACGCACGAAAAGCCCTCTAGGCGCATAGGAACAACTCCTAAATGCATG
TGAGGGGTTTTCTCGTCCATGTGAACAGTCGCATACGCAATATTTTGTTTCCCATACTGCATTAATGAAT
CGGCCAACGCGCGGGGAGAGGCGGTTTGCGTATTGGGCGCTCTTCCGCTTCCTCGCTCACTGACTCGCTG
CGCTCGGTCGTTCGGCTGCGGCGAGCGGTATCAGCTCACTCAAAGGCGGTAATACGGTTATCCACAGAAT
CAGGGGATAACGCAGGAAAGAACATGTGAGCAAAAGGCCAGCAAAAGGCCAGGAACCGTAAAAAGGCCGC
GTTGCTGGCGTTTTTCCATAGGCTCCGCCCCCCTGACGAGCATCACAAAAATCGACGCTCAAGTCAGAGG
TGGCGAAACCCGACAGGACTATAAAGATACCAGGCGTTTCCCCCTGGAAGCTCCCTCGTGCGCTCTCCTG
TTCCGACCCTGCCGCTTACCGGATACCTGTCCGCCTTTCTCCCTTCGGGAAGCGTGGCGCTTTCTCATAG
CTCACGCTGTAGGTATCTCAGTTCGGTGTAGGTCGTTCGCTCCAAGCTGGGCTGTGTGCACGAACCCCCC
GTTCAGCCCGACCGCTGCGCCTTATCCGGTAACTATCGTCTTGAGTCCAACCCGGTAAGACACGACTTAT
CGCCACTGGCAGCAGCCACTGGTAACAGGATTAGCAGAGCGAGGTATGTAGGCGGTGCTACAGAGTTCTT
GAAGTGGTGGCCTAACTACGGCTACACTAGAAGAACAGTATTTGGTATCTGCGCTCTGCTGAAGCCAGTT
ACCTTCGGAAAAAGAGTTGGTAGCTCTTGATCCGGCAAACAAACCACCGCTGGTAGCGGTGGTTTTTTTG
TTTGCAAGCAGCAGATTACGCGCAGAAAAAAAGGATCTCAAGAAGATCCTTTGATCTTTTCTACGGGGTC
TGACGCTCAGTGGAACGAAAACTCACGTTAAGGGATTTTGGTCATGA
