>Addgene plasmid #100982 | pThermoCas9i_ctrl | depositor partial sequence | sequence record 190102 | B. smithii xylL promoter (3919-4163), ThermodCas9 gene (4164-7412), trascr. terminator (7413-7467)
GAACATCCTCTTTCTTAGTTTGTATAGTCAATAAACGAACTAAATTTTCATTTTTATCTTTTTCTAGACA
TTTTTATTGTATCGTATTTTTTATTCAAAAAAAATATTGAATTTTAAAAATGATGGTGCAGTATGAAGGT
GTACTTAGTTTATTGGTTAAACAAAGTACGCATCAATATATTTTTTTTGATGCGATTTGAATTCGCTTTC
ATTATCTAAAACATTCAATCGAGGAGGTAACTTAAATGAAGTATAAAATCGGTCTTGCTATCGGCATTAC
GTCTATCGGTTGGGCTGTCATTAATTTGGACATTCCTCGCATCGAAGATTTAGGTGTCCGCATTTTTGAC
AGAGCGGAAAACCCGAAAACCGGGGAGTCACTAGCTCTTCCACGTCGCCTCGCCCGCTCCGCCCGACGTC
GTCTGCGGCGTCGCAAACATCGACTGGAGCGCATTCGCCGCCTGTTCGTCCGCGAAGGAATTTTAACGAA
GGAAGAGCTGAACAAGCTGTTTGAAAAAAAGCACGAAATCGACGTCTGGCAGCTTCGTGTTGAAGCACTG
GATCGAAAACTAAATAACGATGAATTAGCCCGCATCCTTCTTCATCTGGCTAAACGGCGTGGATTTAGAT
CCAACCGCAAGAGTGAGCGCACCAACAAAGAAAACAGTACGATGCTCAAACATATTGAAGAAAACCAATC
CATTCTTTCAAGTTACCGAACGGTTGCAGAAATGGTTGTCAAGGATCCGAAATTTTCCCTGCACAAGCGT
AATAAAGAGGATAATTACACCAACACTGTTGCCCGCGACGATCTTGAACGGGAAATCAAACTGATTTTCG
CCAAACAGCGCGAATATGGGAACATCGTTTGCACAGAAGCATTTGAACACGAGTATATTTCCATTTGGGC
ATCGCAACGCCCTTTTGCTTCTAAGGATGATATCGAGAAAAAAGTCGGTTTCTGTACGTTTGAGCCTAAA
GAAAAACGCGCGCCAAAAGCAACATACACATTCCAGTCCTTCACCGTCTGGGAACATATTAACAAACTTC
GTCTTGTCTCCCCGGGAGGCATCCGGGCACTAACCGATGATGAACGTCGTCTTATATACAAGCAAGCATT
TCATAAAAATAAAATCACCTTCCATGATGTTCGAACATTGCTTAACTTGCCTGACGACACCCGTTTTAAA
GGTCTTTTATATGACCGAAACACCACGCTGAAGGAAAATGAGAAAGTTCGCTTCCTTGAACTCGGCGCCT
ATCATAAAATACGGAAAGCGATCGACAGCGTCTATGGCAAAGGAGCAGCAAAATCATTTCGTCCGATTGA
TTTTGATACATTTGGCTACGCATTAACGATGTTTAAAGACGACACCGACATTCGCAGTTACTTGCGAAAC
GAATACGAACAAAATGGAAAACGAATGGAAAATCTAGCGGATAAAGTCTATGATGAAGAATTGATTGAAG
AACTTTTAAACTTATCGTTTTCTAAGTTTGGTCATCTATCCCTTAAAGCGCTTCGCAACATCCTTCCATA
TATGGAACAAGGCGAAGTCTACTCAACCGCTTGTGAACGAGCAGGATATACATTTACAGGGCCAAAGAAA
AAACAGAAAACGGTATTGCTGCCGAACATTCCGCCGATCGCCAATCCGGTCGTCATGCGCGCACTGACAC
AGGCACGCAAAGTGGTCAATGCCATTATCAAAAAGTACGGCTCACCGGTCTCCATCCATATCGAACTGGC
CCGGGAACTATCACAATCCTTTGATGAACGACGTAAAATGCAGAAAGAACAGGAAGGAAACCGAAAGAAA
AACGAAACTGCCATTCGCCAACTTGTTGAATATGGGCTGACGCTCAATCCAACTGGGCTTGACATTGTGA
AATTCAAACTATGGAGCGAACAAAACGGAAAATGTGCCTATTCACTCCAACCGATCGAAATCGAGCGGTT
GCTCGAACCAGGCTATACAGAAGTCGACGCTGTGATTCCATACAGCCGAAGCTTGGACGATAGCTATACC
AATAAAGTTCTTGTGTTGACAAAGGAGAACCGTGAAAAAGGAAACCGCACCCCAGCTGAATATTTAGGAT
TAGGCTCAGAACGTTGGCAACAGTTCGAGACGTTTGTCTTGACAAATAAGCAGTTTTCGAAAAAGAAGCG
GGATCGACTCCTTCGGCTTCATTACGATGAAAACGAAGAAAATGAGTTTAAAAATCGTAATCTAAATGAT
ACCCGTTATATCTCACGCTTCTTGGCTAACTTTATTCGCGAACATCTCAAATTCGCCGACAGCGATGACA
AACAAAAAGTATACACGGTCAACGGCCGTATTACCGCCCATTTACGCAGCCGTTGGAATTTTAACAAAAA
CCGGGAAGAATCGAATTTGCATCATGCCGTCGATGCTGCCATCGTCGCCTGCACAACGCCGAGCGATATC
GCCCGAGTCACCGCCTTCTATCAACGGCGCGAACAAAACAAAGAACTGTCCAAAAAGACGGATCCGCAGT
TTCCGCAGCCTTGGCCGCACTTTGCTGATGAACTGCAGGCGCGTTTATCAAAAAATCCAAAGGAGAGTAT
AAAAGCTCTCAATCTTGGAAATTATGATAACGAGAAACTCGAATCGTTGCAGCCGGTTTTTGTCTCCCGA
ATGCCGAAGCGGAGCATAACAGGAGCGGCTCATCAAGAAACATTGCGGCGTTATATCGGCATCGACGAAC
GGAGCGGAAAAATACAGACGGTCGTCAAAAAGAAACTATCCGAGATCCAACTGGATAAAACAGGTCATTT
CCCAATGTACGGGAAAGAAAGCGATCCAAGGACATATGAAGCCATTCGCCAACGGTTGCTTGAACATAAC
AATGACCCAAAAAAGGCGTTTCAAGAGCCTCTGTATAAACCGAAGAAGAACGGAGAACTAGGTCCTATCA
TCCGAACAATCAAAATCATCGATACGACAAATCAAGTTATTCCGCTCAACGATGGCAAAACAGTCGCCTA
CAACAGCAACATCGTGCGGGTCGACGTCTTTGAGAAAGATGGCAAATATTATTGTGTCCCTATCTATACA
ATAGATATGATGAAAGGGATCTTGCCAAACAAGGCGATCGAGCCGAACAAACCGTACTCTGAGTGGAAGG
AAATGACGGAGGACTATACATTCCGATTCAGTCTATACCCAAATGATCTTATCCGTATCGAATTTCCCCG
AGAAAAAACAATAAAGACTGCTGTGGGGGAAGAAATCAAAATTAAGGATCTGTTCGCCTATTATCAAACC
ATCGACTCCTCCAATGGAGGGTTAAGTTTGGTTAGCCATGATAACAACTTTTCGCTCCGCAGCATCGGTT
CAAGAACCCTCAAACGATTCGAGAAATACCAAGTAGATGTGCTAGGCAACATCTACAAAGTGAGAGGGGA
AAAGAGAGTTGGGGTGGCGTCATCTTCTCATTCGAAAGCCGGGGAAACTATCCGTCCGTTATAAATCAGA
CAAAATGGCCTGCTTATGAAGCGGGCCATTTTTGTTTAATCCTGTCGAC
